Addgene plasmid #214361: pcDNA3.1-Hyg-BFP-P2A-otPKR-ML
Purpose: Expression of the Blue Fluorescent Protein - P2A - medium length protein kinase R from chinook salmon
Depositing lab: Bertrand Collet. Depositing organization: INRAE Jouy-en-Josas.
Backbone
  Vector backbone: pcDNA3.1-(-)-Hyg
  Vector type: Mammalian Expression
  Selectable markers: Hygromycin
Growth in bacteria
  Bacterial resistance: Ampicillin, 100 μg/mL
  Growth temperature: 37°C
  Growth strain: DH5alpha
  Copy number: High Copy
Gene/Insert
  Gene/Insert name: BFP-P2A-otPKRML
  Species: Aequorea victoria, Oncorhynchus tshawytscha
  Promoter: CMV
  Cloning method: Restriction Enzyme; 5′ cloning site EcoRV (destroyed during cloning); 3′ cloning site HindIII (not destroyed)
  Sequencing primers: 5′ GGCTAACTAGAGAACCCACTG; 3′ GGCAACTAGAAGGCACAGTC
Terms and licenses: Academic/Nonprofit Terms; Industry Terms: Not Available to Industry
How to cite: pcDNA3.1-Hyg-BFP-P2A-otPKR-ML was a gift from Bertrand Collet (Addgene plasmid # 214361 ; http://n2t.net/addgene:214361 ; RRID:Addgene_214361)
