[The description below was written by a language model from this plasmid's Addgene catalogue record and pLannotate feature annotations shown in this document.]
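Description:
pcDNA3.1-Hyg-BFP-P2A-otPKR-ML is a mammalian expression plasmid of about 7.4 kb built on the pcDNA3.1(-)-Hyg backbone. It is propagated in E. coli as a high-copy plasmid through a ColE1/pUC-type origin and is selected with ampicillin via the β-lactamase gene and its own promoter. An f1 origin is also present. For selection in transfected eukaryotic cells, an SV40 enhancer/early promoter drives a hygromycin phosphotransferase gene terminated by the SV40 polyadenylation signal. This allows stable hygromycin-resistant lines to be derived as well as transient use.

The payload is a single open reading frame placed between the human CMV immediate-early enhancer/promoter and the bovine growth hormone polyadenylation signal, with a T7 promoter just upstream of the insert. It encodes a blue fluorescent protein, followed by a P2A peptide and the medium-length form of protein kinase R (PKR) from chinook salmon (Oncorhynchus tshawytscha). The P2A element causes ribosomal skipping during translation, so the fluorescent protein and the kinase are produced from one transcript as separate polypeptides, and blue fluorescence marks cells expressing the PKR. The feature table annotates only the fluorescent protein. The roughly 1.2 kb between it and the poly(A) signal, where the P2A and PKR sequences presumably lie, is unannotated. The annotation identifies the reporter as TagBFP, which derives from Entacmaea quadricolor, whereas the catalogue entry lists Aequorea victoria as the species; the record does not resolve this discrepancy. A few short fragment hits (HIV-1 LTR, ble, lacI) appear to be backbone remnants or chance matches rather than functional parts. The stated purpose is simply expression of this BFP-P2A-PKR cassette, and no specific downstream application is recorded.
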