Features (pLannotate 1.2.2; 20 found; start..end, strand, type, name):
     49..101     -  misc_feature   bom (fragment): basis of mobility region from pBR322
    256..635     +  enhancer       CMV enhancer: human cytomegalovirus immediate early enhancer
    636..839     +  promoter       CMV promoter: human cytomegalovirus (CMV) immediate early promoter
    835..868     +  LTR            5' LTR (truncated) (fragment): truncated 5' long terminal repeat (LTR) from HIV-1
    884..902     +  promoter       T7 promoter: promoter for bacteriophage T7 RNA polymerase
    948..1637    +  CDS            TagBFP: TagBFP is a basic (constitutively fluorescent) blue fluorescent protein published in 2008, derived from Entacmaea quadricolor. It is reported to be a very rapidly-maturing monomer with very low acid sensitivity.
   2861..3085    +  polyA_signal   bGH poly(A) signal: bovine growth hormone polyadenylation signal
   3089..3110    +  promoter       SV40 promoter (fragment): SV40 enhancer and early promoter
   3131..3559    +  rep_origin     f1 ori (sequence partly withheld): f1 bacteriophage origin of replication; arrow indicates direction of (+) strand synthesis
   3573..3902    +  promoter       SV40 promoter: SV40 enhancer and early promoter
   3951..4976    +  CDS            HygR: aminoglycoside phosphotransferase from E. coli; aph(4)-Ia; confers resistance to hygromycin
   4986..5111    +  CDS            ble (fragment): BLE_KLEPN - Experimental evidence at protein level: Swiss-Prot protein existence level 1. Binding protein with a strong affinity to the bleomycin family of antibiotics. Binds to CL990; an antimitotic-antibiotic compound. From Klebsiella pneumoniae.
   5106..5227    +  polyA_signal   SV40 poly(A) signal: SV40 polyadenylation signal
   5300..5316    -  protein_bind   lac operator: The lac repressor binds to the lac operator to inhibit transcription in E. coli. This inhibition can be relieved by adding lactose or isopropyl-β-D-thiogalactopyranoside (IPTG). lac repressor encoded by lacI
   5324..5354    -  promoter       lac promoter: promoter for the E. coli lac operon
   5369..5390    -  protein_bind   CAP binding site: CAP binding activates transcription in the presence of cAMP. E. coli catabolite activator protein
   5403..5495    -  CDS            lacI (fragment): lac repressor; lacI; The lac repressor binds to the lac operator to inhibit transcription in E. coli. This inhibition can be relieved by adding lactose or isopropyl-β-D-thiogalactopyranoside (IPTG).
   5678..6266    -  rep_origin     ori: high-copy-number ColE1/pMB1/pBR322/pUC origin of replication
   6437..7297    -  CDS            AmpR: β-lactamase; bla; confers resistance to ampicillin, carbenicillin, and related antibiotics
   7298..7402    -  promoter       AmpR promoter: bla
>Addgene plasmid #214361 | pcDNA3.1-Hyg-BFP-P2A-otPKR-ML | addgene full sequence | sequence record 423972 | Addgene NGS Result
CGAAAAGTGCCACCTGACGTCGACGGATCGGGAGATCTCCCGATCCCCTATGGTGCACTCTCAGTACAAT
CTGCTCTGATGCCGCATAGTTAAGCCAGTATCTGCTCCCTGCTTGTGTGTTGGAGGTCGCTGAGTAGTGC
GCGAGCAAAATTTAAGCTACAACAAGGCAAGGCTTGACCGACAATTGCATGAAGAATCTGCTTAGGGTTA
GGCGTTTTGCGCTGCTTCGCGATGTACGGGCCAGATATACGCGTTGACATTGATTATTGACTAGTTATTA
ATAGTAATCAATTACGGGGTCATTAGTTCATAGCCCATATATGGAGTTCCGCGTTACATAACTTACGGTA
AATGGCCCGCCTGGCTGACCGCCCAACGACCCCCGCCCATTGACGTCAATAATGACGTATGTTCCCATAG
TAACGCCAATAGGGACTTTCCATTGACGTCAATGGGTGGAGTATTTACGGTAAACTGCCCACTTGGCAGT
ACATCAAGTGTATCATATGCCAAGTACGCCCCCTATTGACGTCAATGACGGTAAATGGCCCGCCTGGCAT
TATGCCCAGTACATGACCTTATGGGACTTTCCTACTTGGCAGTACATCTACGTATTAGTCATCGCTATTA
CCATGGTGATGCGGTTTTGGCAGTACATCAATGGGCGTGGATAGCGGTTTGACTCACGGGGATTTCCAAG
TCTCCACCCCATTGACGTCAATGGGAGTTTGTTTTGGCACCAAAATCAACGGGACTTTCCAAAATGTCGT
AACAACTCCGCCCCATTGACGCAAATGGGCGGTAGGCGTGTACGGTGGGAGGTCTATATAAGCAGAGCTC
TCTGGCTAACTAGAGAACCCACTGCTTACTGGCTTATCGAAATTAATACGACTCACTATAGGGAGACCCA
AGCTGGCTAGCGTTTAAACGGGCCCTCTAGACTCGAGATGAGCGAGCTGATTAAGGAGAACATGCACATG
AAGCTGTACATGGAGGGCACCGTGGACAACCATCACTTCAAGTGCACATCCGAGGGCGAAGGCAAGCCCT
ACGAGGGCACCCAGACCATGAGAATCAAGGTGGTCGAGGGCGGCCCTCTCCCCTTCGCCTTCGACATCCT
GGCTACTAGCTTCCTCTACGGCAGCAAGACCTTCATCAACCACACCCAGGGCATCCCCGACTTCTTCAAG
CAGTCCTTCCCTGAGGGCTTCACATGGGAGAGAGTCACCACATACGAAGACGGGGGCGTGCTGACCGCTA
CCCAGGACACCAGCCTCCAGGACGGCTGCCTCATCTACAACGTCAAGATCAGAGGGGTGAACTTCACATC
CAACGGCCCTGTGATGCAGAAGAAAACACTCGGCTGGGAGGCCTTCACCGAGACGCTGTACCCCGCTGAC
GGCGGCCTGGAAGGCAGAAACGACATGGCCCTGAAGCTCGTGGGCGGGAGCCATCTGATCGCAAACATCA
AGACCACATATAGATCCAAGAAACCCGCTAAGAACCTCAAGATGCCTGGCGTCTACTATGTGGACTACAG
ACTGGAAAGAATCAAGGAGGCCAACAACGAGACCTACGTCGAGCAGCACGAGGTGGCAGTGGCCAGATAC
TGCGACCTCCCTAGCAAACTGGGGCACGATGGAAGCGGAGCTACTAACTTCAGCCTGCTGAAGCAGGCTG
GAGACGTGGAGGAGAACCCTGGACCTATGGATTCCACAAACTACATCTCCATACTGTGCGAGTATGCTCA
GAGACAACGTCAGATCTCTGACATCAAGTTTGAGGAGGTTGGAACAGAAGGACCGGATCACCTGAAAACC
TTCACTCTGAGGGTGGTGATTAAAGGCCATGCCTATCCTAACGGGGTTGGAAAGAACAAGAAAGAGGCCA
AACAGAATGCTGCTAAACATGCTCTGGCTGGCATGATGGAGACGACAGAGCAGAAGGATGAACATGCTCT
GGCTGGAGTGGCGGAGACGACAGAGCAGAAGGATGCATCGGTTTCATGTCCTCCGTCACCGGCTCAGTCT
CCAGCCCCTCCTGTCCGAGCAGTTATCTCCCAGCCCAACTACGTGTGCTGGCTGAATGAACACAGCCAGA
AGAACAAGCTGTCTCTGAAGGCTTTGGAGGAAACGCGTGTTGGACCCAACAACACCTCACAATGCTGTAG
TTCAGGCAGCAGTTCGTCCTCTGAGTTCCTGTACATCCAGATGGAACTATGTGACAAGAGGACTCTAAAA
GTGTGGATCGACGAGAGGAACGCTCATCGGAAACCCAAACGCAGGGAGGAGAGTCTACACATCACCCAGC
AGATAGTAAACGGGGTAGAATACATCCACTCCAAGAAACTCCTACACAGAGACCTAAAGCCTGCTAACAT
CATGTTCGGTATGAGTGACGGAGAGGGGAAGGGAGAGGTAAAGATTGGGGACTTTGGTCTGGTGACGGCA
GAAGATAACGACAACGATGAGAACCTGCTGGAGAGAACGAAAAAGACAGGAACCAAGTCTTACATGGCCC
CCGAACAGAGGAACCAGACCTCCTATGACAGAAAGGTGGACATCTTTGCTTTGGGTCTGATCTACTTCGA
ACTGCTCTGGAACCTGTCTGGGATGGAGAAAGCAGAGGTCTGGAATGATGTCAGAAGCCAGAGTTTTCCT
CCCCAGTTCAACACGCAGTTCAACTTAGAGAACAAGGTGATAGAGTCGATGCTGTGTGCCAACCCAGAGG
ATAGACCAGATGCCAGGCAGCTGAAGATAAAACTGATTGAGTGTTCTTGTGTTCTGACCAGAGATCAAAA
CTTCCATCAAGACAACAGAACAGTCTAAAAGCTTAAGTTTAAACCGCTGATCAGCCTCGACTGTGCCTTC
TAGTTGCCAGCCATCTGTTGTTTGCCCCTCCCCCGTGCCTTCCTTGACCCTGGAAGGTGCCACTCCCACT
GTCCTTTCCTAATAAAATGAGGAAATTGCATCGCATTGTCTGAGTAGGTGTCATTCTATTCTGGGGGGTG
GGGTGGGGCAGGACAGCAAGGGGGAGGATTGGGAAGACAATAGCAGGCATGCTGGGGATGCGGTGGGCTC
TATGGCTTCTGAGGCGGAAAGAACCAGCTGGGGCTCTAGGGGGTATCCCC
[124 nt withheld, positions 3131-3254]
C
[91 nt withheld, positions 3256-3346]
A
[49 nt withheld, positions 3348-3396]
CCTTTGACGTTGGAGTCCACGTTCTTT
[37 nt withheld, positions 3424-3460]
ACCCTATCTCGGTCTATTCTTTTGATTTATAAGGGATTTTGCCGATTTCGGCCTATTGGTTAAAAAATGA
GCTGATTTAACAAAAATTTAACGCGAATTAATTCTGTGGAATGTGTGTCAGTTAGGGTGTGGAAAGTCCC
CAGGCTCCCCAGCAGGCAGAAGTATGCAAAGCATGCATCTCAATTAGTCAGCAACCAGGTGTGGAAAGTC
CCCAGGCTCCCCAGCAGGCAGAAGTATGCAAAGCATGCATCTCAATTAGTCAGCAACCATAGTCCCGCCC
CTAACTCCGCCCATCCCGCCCCTAACTCCGCCCAGTTCCGCCCATTCTCCGCCCCATGGCTGACTAATTT
TTTTTATTTATGCAGAGGCCGAGGCCGCCTCTGCCTCTGAGCTATTCCAGAAGTAGTGAGGAGGCTTTTT
TGGAGGCCTAGGCTTTTGCAAAAAGCTCCCGGGAGCTTGTATATCCATTTTCGGATCTGATCAGCACGTG
ATGAAAAAGCCTGAACTCACCGCGACGTCTGTCGAGAAGTTTCTGATCGAAAAGTTCGACAGCGTCTCCG
ACCTGATGCAGCTCTCGGAGGGCGAAGAATCTCGTGCTTTCAGCTTCGATGTAGGAGGGCGTGGATATGT
CCTGCGGGTAAATAGCTGCGCCGATGGTTTCTACAAAGATCGTTATGTTTATCGGCACTTTGCATCGGCC
GCGCTCCCGATTCCGGAAGTGCTTGACATTGGGGAATTCAGCGAGAGCCTGACCTATTGCATCTCCCGCC
GTGCACAGGGTGTCACGTTGCAAGACCTGCCTGAAACCGAACTGCCCGCTGTTCTGCAGCCGGTCGCGGA
GGCCATGGATGCGATCGCTGCGGCCGATCTTAGCCAGACGAGCGGGTTCGGCCCATTCGGACCGCAAGGA
ATCGGTCAATACACTACATGGCGTGATTTCATATGCGCGATTGCTGATCCCCATGTGTATCACTGGCAAA
CTGTGATGGACGACACCGTCAGTGCGTCCGTCGCGCAGGCTCTCGATGAGCTGATGCTTTGGGCCGAGGA
CTGCCCCGAAGTCCGGCACCTCGTGCACGCGGATTTCGGCTCCAACAATGTCCTGACGGACAATGGCCGC
ATAACAGCGGTCATTGACTGGAGCGAGGCGATGTTCGGGGATTCCCAATACGAGGTCGCCAACATCTTCT
TCTGGAGGCCGTGGTTGGCTTGTATGGAGCAGCAGACGCGCTACTTCGAGCGGAGGCATCCGGAGCTTGC
AGGATCGCCGCGGCTCCGGGCGTATATGCTCCGCATTGGTCTTGACCAACTCTATCAGAGCTTGGTTGAC
GGCAATTTCGATGATGCAGCTTGGGCGCAGGGTCGATGCGACGCAATCGTCCGATCCGGAGCCGGGACTG
TCGGGCGTACACAAATCGCCCGCAGAAGCGCGGCCGTCTGGACCGATGGCTGTGTAGAAGTACTCGCCGA
TAGTGGAAACCGACGCCCCAGCACTCGTCCGAGGGCAAAGGAATAGCACGTGCTACGAGATTTCGATTCC
ACCGCCGCCTTCTATGAAAGGTTGGGCTTCGGAATCGTTTTCCGGGACGCCGGCTGGATGATCCTCCAGC
GCGGGGATCTCATGCTGGAGTTCTTCGCCCACCCCAACTTGTTTATTGCAGCTTATAATGGTTACAAATA
AAGCAATAGCATCACAAATTTCACAAATAAAGCATTTTTTTCACTGCATTCTAGTTGTGGTTTGTCCAAA
CTCATCAATGTATCTTATCATGTCTGTATACCGTCGACCTCTAGCTAGAGCTTGGCGTAATCATGGTCAT
AGCTGTTTCCTGTGTGAAATTGTTATCCGCTCACAATTCCACACAACATACGAGCCGGAAGCATAAAGTG
TAAAGCCTGGGGTGCCTAATGAGTGAGCTAACTCACATTAATTGCGTTGCGCTCACTGCCCGCTTTCCAG
TCGGGAAACCTGTCGTGCCAGCTGCATTAATGAATCGGCCAACGCGCGGGGAGAGGCGGTTTGCGTATTG
GGCGCTCTTCCGCTTCCTCGCTCACTGACTCGCTGCGCTCGGTCGTTCGGCTGCGGCGAGCGGTATCAGC
TCACTCAAAGGCGGTAATACGGTTATCCACAGAATCAGGGGATAACGCAGGAAAGAACATGTGAGCAAAA
GGCCAGCAAAAGGCCAGGAACCGTAAAAAGGCCGCGTTGCTGGCGTTTTTCCATAGGCTCCGCCCCCCTG
ACGAGCATCACAAAAATCGACGCTCAAGTCAGAGGTGGCGAAACCCGACAGGACTATAAAGATACCAGGC
GTTTCCCCCTGGAAGCTCCCTCGTGCGCTCTCCTGTTCCGACCCTGCCGCTTACCGGATACCTGTCCGCC
TTTCTCCCTTCGGGAAGCGTGGCGCTTTCTCATAGCTCACGCTGTAGGTATCTCAGTTCGGTGTAGGTCG
TTCGCTCCAAGCTGGGCTGTGTGCACGAACCCCCCGTTCAGCCCGACCGCTGCGCCTTATCCGGTAACTA
TCGTCTTGAGTCCAACCCGGTAAGACACGACTTATCGCCACTGGCAGCAGCCACTGGTAACAGGATTAGC
AGAGCGAGGTATGTAGGCGGTGCTACAGAGTTCTTGAAGTGGTGGCCTAACTACGGCTACACTAGAAGAA
CAGTATTTGGTATCTGCGCTCTGCTGAAGCCAGTTACCTTCGGAAAAAGAGTTGGTAGCTCTTGATCCGG
CAAACAAACCACCGCTGGTAGCGGTGGTTTTTTTGTTTGCAAGCAGCAGATTACGCGCAGAAAAAAAGGA
TCTCAAGAAGATCCTTTGATCTTTTCTACGGGGTCTGACGCTCAGTGGAACGAAAACTCACGTTAAGGGA
TTTTGGTCATGAGATTATCAAAAAGGATCTTCACCTAGATCCTTTTAAATTAAAAATGAAGTTTTAAATC
AATCTAAAGTATATATGAGTAAACTTGGTCTGACAGTTACCAATGCTTAATCAGTGAGGCACCTATCTCA
GCGATCTGTCTATTTCGTTCATCCATAGTTGCCTGACTCCCCGTCGTGTAGATAACTACGATACGGGAGG
GCTTACCATCTGGCCCCAGTGCTGCAATGATACCGCGAGACCCACGCTCACCGGCTCCAGATTTATCAGC
AATAAACCAGCCAGCCGGAAGGGCCGAGCGCAGAAGTGGTCCTGCAACTTTATCCGCCTCCATCCAGTCT
ATTAATTGTTGCCGGGAAGCTAGAGTAAGTAGTTCGCCAGTTAATAGTTTGCGCAACGTTGTTGCCATTG
CTACAGGCATCGTGGTGTCACGCTCGTCGTTTGGTATGGCTTCATTCAGCTCCGGTTCCCAACGATCAAG
GCGAGTTACATGATCCCCCATGTTGTGCAAAAAAGCGGTTAGCTCCTTCGGTCCTCCGATCGTTGTCAGA
AGTAAGTTGGCCGCAGTGTTATCACTCATGGTTATGGCAGCACTGCATAATTCTCTTACTGTCATGCCAT
CCGTAAGATGCTTTTCTGTGACTGGTGAGTACTCAACCAAGTCATTCTGAGAATAGTGTATGCGGCGACC
GAGTTGCTCTTGCCCGGCGTCAATACGGGATAATACCGCGCCACATAGCAGAACTTTAAAAGTGCTCATC
ATTGGAAAACGTTCTTCGGGGCGAAAACTCTCAAGGATCTTACCGCTGTTGAGATCCAGTTCGATGTAAC
CCACTCGTGCACCCAACTGATCTTCAGCATCTTTTACTTTCACCAGCGTTTCTGGGTGAGCAAAAACAGG
AAGGCAAAATGCCGCAAAAAAGGGAATAAGGGCGACACGGAAATGTTGAATACTCATACTCTTCCTTTTT
CAATATTATTGAAGCATTTATCAGGGTTATTGTCTCATGAGCGGATACATATTTGAATGTATTTAGAAAA
ATAAACAAATAGGGGTTCCGCGCACATTTCCC
